Addgene plasmid #134617: pBa.GFP-KIF17 tail 400-1038
Purpose: Mammalian expression of mouse KIF1A 400-1038
Depositing lab: Marvin Bentley. Depositing organization: Rensselaer Polytechnic Institute. Publication: A novel strategy to visualize vesicle-bound kinesins reveals the diversity of kinesin-mediated transport. Yang R, Bostick Z, Garbouchian A, Luisi J, Banker G, Bentley M. Traffic. 2019 Aug 28. doi: 10.1111/tra.12692. PubMed 31461551.
Backbone
  Vector backbone: pBa-eGFP
  Vector type: Mammalian Expression
Growth in bacteria
  Bacterial resistance: Ampicillin, 100 μg/mL
  Growth temperature: 37°C
  Growth strain: NEB Stable
  Copy number: High Copy
Gene/Insert
  Gene/Insert name: KIF17
  Species: M. musculus (mouse)
  Mutation: WT with deletion of the 399 N-terminal residues.
  Entrez Gene: Kif17 (a.k.a. 5930435E01Rik, AW492270, Kif17b, mKIAA1405)
  Promoter: Chicken Beta actin
  Tag / fusion protein: eGFP (N terminal on insert)
  Cloning method: Restriction Enzyme; 5′ cloning site Unknown (unknown if destroyed)
Terms and licenses: Academic/Nonprofit Terms; Industry Terms: Not Available to Industry
Depositor comments: pBa vector is susceptable to recombination and should not be grown in fast growing bacteria or cloned using recombination.
How to cite: pBa.GFP-KIF17 tail 400-1038 was a gift from Marvin Bentley (Addgene plasmid # 134617 ; http://n2t.net/addgene:134617 ; RRID:Addgene_134617)
