[The description below was written by a language model from this plasmid's Addgene catalogue record and pLannotate feature annotations shown in this document.]
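Description:
pBa.GFP-KIF17 tail 400-1038 is a mammalian expression plasmid built on the pBa-eGFP backbone and encodes an N-terminally EGFP-tagged, motor-less fragment of mouse kinesin KIF17. Transcription is driven by the chicken β-actin promoter followed by a chimeric chicken β-actin/rabbit β-globin intron, an arrangement that gives strong constitutive expression in mammalian cells. The EGFP coding sequence lies upstream of the Kif17 fragment, which according to the record is wild type apart from deletion of the 399 N-terminal residues, leaving residues 400-1038. The cassette ends with SV40-derived sequence, including a short large T antigen remnant and the SV40 polyadenylation signal. The catalogue purpose line names KIF1A, but the plasmid name, insert field, Entrez gene entry and the annotated sequence all identify the insert as KIF17, so the purpose line appears to be a typographical inconsistency.

In bacteria the 8.8 kb plasmid is maintained through a high-copy ColE1/pUC-type origin and selected with ampicillin via the β-lactamase gene. The remaining annotated elements (lac promoter/operator, CAP site, and fragments of lacI, lacZα, rop and bom) are cloning-vector remnants with no role in the payload. No mammalian selection marker is annotated, which is consistent with transient expression. The depositor notes that the pBa vector is prone to recombination, which explains the use of a recombination-deficient strain for propagation. The associated publication concerns visualizing vesicle-bound kinesins, so this fluorescent tail construct, which lacks the N-terminal region while retaining the rest of the protein, is suited to imaging the vesicles with which KIF17 associates in live cells.
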