Features (pLannotate 1.2.2; 16 found; start..end, strand, type, name):
      1..275     +  promoter       chicken β-actin promoter: No description available
    276..1245    +  intron         chimeric intron: chimera between introns from chicken β-actin and rabbit β-globin
   1308..2021    +  CDS            EGFP: EGFP is a basic (constitutively fluorescent) green fluorescent protein published in 1996, derived from Aequorea victoria. It is reported to be a rapidly-maturing weak dimer with moderate acid sensitivity.
   2142..4058    +  CDS            Kif17 (fragment): KIF17_MOUSE - Experimental evidence at protein level: Swiss-Prot protein existence level 1. Dendrite-specific motor protein which, in association with the Apba1-containing complex (LIN-10-LIN-2-LIN-7 complex), transports vesicles containing N-methyl-D-aspartate (NMDA) receptor subunit NR2B along microtubules. From Mus musculus (Mouse).
   4095..4179    +  CDS            large T antigen (fragment): large T antigen from SV40 (simian virus 40)
   4202..4336    +  polyA_signal   SV40 poly(A) signal: SV40 polyadenylation signal
   4391..4407    -  protein_bind   lac operator: The lac repressor binds to the lac operator to inhibit transcription in E. coli. This inhibition can be relieved by adding lactose or isopropyl-β-D-thiogalactopyranoside (IPTG). lac repressor encoded by lacI
   4415..4445    -  promoter       lac promoter: promoter for the E. coli lac operon
   4460..4481    -  protein_bind   CAP binding site: CAP binding activates transcription in the presence of cAMP. E. coli catabolite activator protein
   4494..4586    -  CDS            lacI (fragment): lac repressor; lacI; The lac repressor binds to the lac operator to inhibit transcription in E. coli. This inhibition can be relieved by adding lactose or isopropyl-β-D-thiogalactopyranoside (IPTG).
   4769..5357    -  rep_origin     ori: high-copy-number ColE1/pMB1/pBR322/pUC origin of replication
   5528..6388    -  CDS            AmpR: β-lactamase; bla; confers resistance to ampicillin, carbenicillin, and related antibiotics
   6389..6493    -  promoter       AmpR promoter: bla
   6588..6623    +  CDS            rop (fragment): Rop protein, which maintains plasmids at low copy number; rop
   6725..6824    +  misc_feature   bom (fragment): basis of mobility region from pBR322
   6830..6984    -  CDS            lacZα (fragment): LacZα fragment of β-galactosidase; lacZ fragment
>Addgene plasmid #134617 | pBa.GFP-KIF17 tail 400-1038 | addgene full sequence | sequence record 274082 | Addgene NGS Result
TCGAGGTGAGCCCCACGTTCTGCTTCACTCTCCCCATCTCCCCCCCCTCCCCACCCCCAATTTTGTATTT
ATTTATTTTTTAATTATTTTGTGCAGCGATGGGGGCGGGGGGGGGGGGGCGCGCGCCAGGCGGGGCGGGG
CGGGGCGAGGGGCGGGGCGGGGCGAGGCGGAGAGGTGCGGCGGCAGCCAATCAGAGCGGCGCGCTCCGAA
AGTTTCCTTTTATGGCGAGGCGGCGGCGGCGGCGGCCCTATAAAAAGCGAAGCGCGCGGCGGGCGGGAGT
CGCTGCGCGCTGCCTTCGCCCCGTGCCCCGCTCCGCCGCCGCCTCGCGCCGCCCGCCCCGGCTCTGACTG
ACCGCGTTACTCCCACAGGTGAGCGGGCGGGACGGCCCTTCTCCTCCGGGCTGTAATTAGCGCTTGGTTT
AATGACGGCTCGTTTCTTTTCTGTGGCTGCGTGAAAGCCTTAAAGGGCTCCGGGAGGGCCCTTTGTGCGG
GGGGGAGCGGCTCGGGGGGTGCGTGCGTGTGTGTGTGCGTGGGGAGCGCCGCGTGCGGCTCCGCGCTGCC
CGGCGGCTGTGAGCGCTGCGGGCGCGGCGCGGGGCTTTGTGCGCTCCGCAGTGTGCGCGAGGGGAGCGCG
GCCGGGGGCGGTGCCCCGCGGTGCGGGGGGGGCTGCGAGGGGAACAAAGGCTGCGTGCGGGGTGTGTGCG
TGGGGGGGTGAGCAGGGGGTGTGGGCGCGGCGGTCGGGCTGTAACCCCCCCCTGCACCCCCCTCCCCGAG
TTGCTGAGCACGGCCCGGCTTCGGGTGCGGGGCTCCGTGCGGGGCGTGGCGCGGGGCTCGCCGTGCCGGG
CGGGGGGTGGCGGCAGGTGGGGGTGCCGGGCGGGGCGGGGCCGCCTCGGGCCGGGGAGGGCTCGGGGGAG
GGGCGCGGCGGCCCCCGGAGCGCCGGCGGCTGTCGAGGCGCGGCGAGCCGCAGCCATTGCCTTTTATGGT
AATCGTGCGAGAGGGCGCAGGGACTTCCTTTGTCCCAAATCTGTGCGGAGCCGAAATCTGGGAGGCGCCG
CCGCACCCCCTCTAGCGGGCGCGGGGCGAAGCGGTGCGGCGCCGGCAGGAAGGAAATGGGCGGGGAGGGC
CTTCGTGCGTCGCCGCGCCGCCGTCCCCTTCTCCATCTCCAGCCTCGGGGCTGTCCGCAGGGGGACGGCT
GCCTTCGGGGGGGACGGGGCAGGGCGGGGTTCGGCTTCTGGCGTGTGACCGGCGGGGTTTATATCTTCCC
TTCTCTGTTCCTCCGCAGCCCCCAAGCTTGGCGCGCCTAGGCCTACCATGGTGAGCAAGGGCGGGGAGCT
GTTCACCGGGGTGGTGCCCATCCTGGTCGAGCTGGACGGCGACGTAAACGGCCACAAGTTCAGCGTGTCC
GGCGAGGGCGAGGGCGATGCCACCTACGGCAAGCTGACCCTGAAGTTCATCTGCACCACCGGCAAGCTGC
CCGTGCCCTGGCCCACCCTCGTGACCACCCTGACCTACGGCGTGCAGTGCTTCAGCCGCTACCCCGACCA
CATGAAGCAGCACGACTTCTTCAAGTCCGCCATGCCCGAAGGCTACGTCCAGGAGCGCACCATCTTCTTC
AAGGACGACGGCAACTACAAGACCCGCGCCGAGGTGAAGTTCGAGGGCGACACCCTGGTGAACCGCATCG
AGCTGAAGGGCATCGACTTCAAGGAGGACGGCAACATCCTGGGGCACAAGCTGGAGTACAACTACAACAG
CCACAACGTCTATATCATGGCCGACAAGCAGAAGAACGGCATCAAGGTGAACTTCAAGATCCGCCACAAC
ATCGAGGACGGCAGCGTGCAGCTCGCCGACCACTACCAGCAGAACACCCCCATCGGCGACGGCCCCGTGC
TGCTGCCCGACAACCACTACCTGAGCACCCAGTCCGCCCTGAGCAAAGACCCCAACGAGAAGCGCGATCA
CATGGTCCTGCTGGAGTTCGTGACCGCCGCCGGGATCACTCTCGGCATGGACGAGCTGTACGGCGGAGGA
TCCGGAGGCGGCTCTGGCGGAGGGCTGTACAAGCGGACCGGCGCTAGCGGAGGCGGATCTGGAGGCGGGA
GCGGAGGCGGTTCCGGAGGCGGGACTAGTTATCCGTACATGCAGGACACGGAGGCTGAGAAGCAGTTGAT
CCGAGAGGAGTATGAGGAGCGCCTGGCCCGCCTGAAGGCTGACTACGAGGCAGAGCAAGAGTCTCGGGTC
CGGCTGCAGGAGGACATTACTGCCATGCGTAACTCGTATGACGTGAAGCTGTCCACACTGCAGGAGAATC
TGCGCAAGGAGAAGGAGACAGAGGCCATTCTCAAGGCGGAAGTCCTGTGTAAGACGGAGGTCATGTCCAG
GGCCGAGTTAGCCAGCGGGCCCGAGTACTCACCTCCTTTGCAGTATGAGACTGCGGTGAAGCCCACCATC
CTCTCCATGCCCGACATGCCACCCAGTGGCAAGGTCACCAAGAGCCAAGCGCCCCTCGCTTTCGAGGAAC
CACACGGGGAGACCTCCAGGTCCGAGTTTTCCTTTGAGTCCAATGAGTGTTCCACTCTCGAAGACTCTGC
CACATCAGAGGCCTTCCCTGGGCCAGAGGAGTTTTCCAACATGGAGTTCTCCATGGCTGCGGCACTGACC
GAGAGCAGGTACCTTCCTGAGGAGTATCTCGGCGGCCAGGAGGCTGCTGCATCTCCGCTGGAGGCAGAGC
GCTATGTCCAGGAGAACGAGCCATCGCTGGAGCCCCTGCGGATACTGGCAAGCCTGCAGGATCCTTTTGC
TGAAGTGGAGGCCAAGCTGGCCAGACTGTCCTCTACTGTGGCCATGTCGGACTCATCCCAGACCGTCGTC
CCCCAGATCCCTAAGCAGCAGCCATCCTCGGCTGACCTGCTGGAGCCCAGCGACACCAAGTCAGAAGCTG
ATGTGGCTGACAACGTCGTCGTCCTCGGGACTGAGCCTGATGTAAACCTGAGAGTGGCTGAGGAGGTGGT
TTCTGAGGCAGAGACTGGCGTGTGGATGGAGTCTGAAGCCCAGGTGGCCCATGTGGCCCAGGTGTCTGAG
GAGGCCCAGCCTCAGCCCTTGCTGGCCATGGTGAGCGTGAGGAGGGAAAGTGTGGGTGTAGAAGTGGCAG
TGTTGACGGAGGAGGAGCTGCAGCCTGTGGATCAACAGCAGGTGCTGGCCCGCTTGCAGTTGCTGGAGCA
GCAGGTGGTGGGGGGCGAGCAGGCTAAAAACAAGGATCTGAGGGAGAAGCACAAGCGGCGGAAGCGGTAC
GCAGATGAGCGCAAGAAGCAGCTGGTGGCCGCGCTGCAGAACTCGGACGAGGATGGCGGGGACTGGGTGC
TGCTCAACGTCTATGACTCTATCCAGGAGGAAGTGAGGGCCAAGAGCAAGCTGCTGGAGAAGATGCAGAG
GAAGCTCCGGGCAGCAGAGGTAGAAATCAAGGACCTGCAGTCAGAGTTCCAGCTGGAGAAGATTGATTAC
CTGGCAACCATCCGCCGGCAGGAGCGGGACTCCATGCTCTTCCAGCAACTCCTGGAGCAGGTGCAGCCTC
TCATCCGCAGAGACTGTAACTATAGCAACCTGGAGAAGATCAGGCGAGAGTCGAGCTGGGATGAGGATAA
TGGCTTCTGGAAGATTCCAGATCCCATCATACTGAAAACCAGCCTCCCAGTAGTTCCAACTGGGACACAG
AACAAGCCAGCTCGAAAAACCTCTGCAGTAGACAGTGGGGAGCCACACATGCAGGAGGAAGACAGGTATA
AGCTGATGCTCAGCCGAAGCGACAGTGAGAATATCGCTAGCAACTACTTCCGCTCCAAGCGGGCCAGCCA
GATCCTCAGCACGGACCCCATGAAGAGCCTCACATATCACAACTCACCACCGGGGCTAAATTCCTCTCTG
AGCAACAACTCTGCCTTGCCGCCCACCCAGACCCCGGAAATGCCCCAGCCCCGGCCCTTCCGCCTAGAGT
CCCTTGACATCCCCTTCTCCAAAGCCAAGCGTAAAAAAAGCAAAAACAGCTTCGGTGGTGAGCCTCTGTG
ATCCAGCTGCCTGCTGCTATCTGCTTGAATTCATTGATCATAATCAGCCATACCACATTTGTAGAGGTTT
TACTTGCTTTAAAAAACCTCCCACACCTCCCCCTGAACCTGAAACATAAAATGAATGCAATTGTTGTTGT
TAACTTGTTTATTGCAGCTTATAATGGTTACAAATAAAGCAATAGCATCACAAATTTCACAAATAAAGCA
TTTTTTTCACTGCATTCTAGTTGTGGTTTGTCCAAACTCATCAATGTATCTTATCATGTCTGGATCCCCG
GGTACCGAGCTCGAATTCGTAATCATGTCATAGCTGTTTCCTGTGTGAAATTGTTATCCGCTCACAATTC
CACACAACATACGAGCCGGAAGCATAAAGTGTAAAGCCTGGGGTGCCTAATGAGTGAGCTAACTCACATT
AATTGCGTTGCGCTCACTGCCCGCTTTCCAGTCGGGAAACCTGTCGTGCCAGCTGCATTAATGAATCGGC
CAACGCGCGGGGAGAGGCGGTTTGCGTATTGGGCGCTCTTCCGCTTCCTCGCTCACTGACTCGCTGCGCT
CGGTCGTTCGGCTGCGGCGAGCGGTATCAGCTCACTCAAAGGCGGTAATACGGTTATCCACAGAATCAGG
GGATAACGCAGGAAAGAACATGTGAGCAAAAGGCCAGCAAAAGGCCAGGAACCGTAAAAAGGCCGCGTTG
CTGGCGTTTTTCCATAGGCTCCGCCCCCCTGACGAGCATCACAAAAATCGACGCTCAAGTCAGAGGTGGC
GAAACCCGACAGGACTATAAAGATACCAGGCGTTTCCCCCTGGAAGCTCCCTCGTGCGCTCTCCTGTTCC
GACCCTGCCGCTTACCGGATACCTGTCCGCCTTTCTCCCTTCGGGAAGCGTGGCGCTTTCTCATAGCTCA
CGCTGTAGGTATCTCAGTTCGGTGTAGGTCGTTCGCTCCAAGCTGGGCTGTGTGCACGAACCCCCCGTTC
AGCCCGACCGCTGCGCCTTATCCGGTAACTATCGTCTTGAGTCCAACCCGGTAAGACACGACTTATCGCC
ACTGGCAGCAGCCACTGGTAACAGGATTAGCAGAGCGAGGTATGTAGGCGGTGCTACAGAGTTCTTGAAG
TGGTGGCCTAACTACGGCTACACTAGAAGAACAGTATTTGGTATCTGCGCTCTGCTGAAGCCAGTTACCT
TCGGAAAAAGAGTTGGTAGCTCTTGATCCGGCAAACAAACCACCGCTGGTAGCGGTGGTTTTTTTGTTTG
CAAGCAGCAGATTACGCGCAGAAAAAAAGGATCTCAAGAAGATCCTTTGATCTTTTCTACGGGGTCTGAC
GCTCAGTGGAACGAAAACTCACGTTAAGGGATTTTGGTCATGAGATTATCAAAAAGGATCTTCACCTAGA
TCCTTTTAAATTAAAAATGAAGTTTTAAATCAATCTAAAGTATATATGAGTAAACTTGGTCTGACAGTTA
CCAATGCTTAATCAGTGAGGCACCTATCTCAGCGATCTGTCTATTTCGTTCATCCATAGTTGCCTGACTC
CCCGTCGTGTAGATAACTACGATACGGGAGGGCTTACCATCTGGCCCCAGTGCTGCAATGATACCGCGAG
ACCCACGCTCACCGGCTCCAGATTTATCAGCAATAAACCAGCCAGCCGGAAGGGCCGAGCGCAGAAGTGG
TCCTGCAACTTTATCCGCCTCCATCCAGTCTATTAATTGTTGCCGGGAAGCTAGAGTAAGTAGTTCGCCA
GTTAATAGTTTGCGCAACGTTGTTGCCATTGCTACAGGCATCGTGGTGTCACGCTCGTCGTTTGGTATGG
CTTCATTCAGCTCCGGTTCCCAACGATCAAGGCGAGTTACATGATCCCCCATGTTGTGCAAAAAAGCGGT
TAGCTCCTTCGGTCCTCCGATCGTTGTCAGAAGTAAGTTGGCCGCAGTGTTATCACTCATGGTTATGGCA
GCACTGCATAATTCTCTTACTGTCATGCCATCCGTAAGATGCTTTTCTGTGACTGGTGAGTACTCAACCA
AGTCATTCTGAGAATAGTGTATGCGGCGACCGAGTTGCTCTTGCCCGGCGTCAATACGGGATAATACCGC
GCCACATAGCAGAACTTTAAAAGTGCTCATCATTGGAAAACGTTCTTCGGGGCGAAAACTCTCAAGGATC
TTACCGCTGTTGAGATCCAGTTCGATGTAACCCACTCGTGCACCCAACTGATCTTCAGCATCTTTTACTT
TCACCAGCGTTTCTGGGTGAGCAAAAACAGGAAGGCAAAATGCCGCAAAAAAGGGAATAAGGGCGACACG
GAAATGTTGAATACTCATACTCTTCCTTTTTCAATATTATTGAAGCATTTATCAGGGTTATTGTCTCATG
AGCGGATACATATTTGAATGTATTTAGAAAAATAAACAAATAGGGGTTCCGCGCACATTTCCCCGAAAAG
TGCCACCTGACGTCTAAGAAACCATTATTATCATGACATTAACCTATAAAAATAGGCGTATCACGAGGCC
CTTTCGTCTCGCGCGTTTCGGTGATGACGGTGAAAACCTCTGACACATGCAGCTCCCGGAGACGGTCACA
GCTTGTCTGTAAGCGGATGCCGGGAGCAGACAAGCCCGTCAGGGCGCGTCAGCGGGTGTTGGCGGGTGTC
GGGGCTGGCTTAACTATGCGGCATCAGAGCAGATTGTACTGAGAGTGCACCATATGCGGTGTGAAATACC
GCACAGATGCGTAAGGAGAAAATACCGCATCAGGCGCCATTCGCCATTCAGGCTGCGCAACTGTTGGGAA
GGGCGATCGGTGCGGGCCTCTTCGCTATTACGCCAGCTGGCGAAAGGGGGATGTGCTGCAAGGCGATTAA
GTTGGGTAACGCCAGGGTTTTCCCAGTCACGACGTTGTAAAACGACGGCCAGTGCCAAGTTGGGATCTTT
GCATTGGCCCACGGCTCTCAGGATGGGGATGCTCCCCTTCAGCACCCGGTTCCCCTTGGAAACTGATGGT
CCTGGCTCTGTGGCATGGCAGTGGCACTGTGAGGAGCCCCCTACCAGCAGCACACAGTGGGGTTGGCACT
GCCACGCTCCGGATGCCGCGCTCTGATCCAACCCCATAATCAAGGGAACCCGAATTGCCCCATCATTGCC
CCCACCACCCCCATCCTGCCGGGCCCTCACACCCCACGCTGCCTTCTGGTGACATTCCCCAGCCCAAACC
CACGGCTTCATGGCTACCGCGGGGCATTTCCCATTGCCGCCCCATTATCAGCTCTGCACACCTCCCGCTG
TACCCATGCCTCGTGGCTGCCCTTCTTTGACGTATAATCTTCTAATTAATACCCGGCCTTGTCAAAGTGG
AGCACAAACGTTAATTAATTCCCCAGCAGGCAGGTAATTAACAGTGTGACTCCCTTTTTGCTGCGAGTGG
GGCTGATACAGAGAGATGTGGCACTATGGAGCCCACGGGGTCCTGGCACTGGGTGCCCACGGAGGTCCCC
ATGTGCTGCAGTGTCACCGCCTCCGAGGAGACAGTATTGTCCCTGCGGTGTCCCTGCAGCTCAGCTCTGT
CCACAGGGCCACCTCCAGTTTGGAGGGGACACAATGCAGCCCCGATGCAACCCATCCTCGCAGCATCCCA
GGGACAAAGACCCCACTGCAAGACCGCACACAGGGCTGGGTCCCGCTCCCCTAATATCTACAGTGCTTCT
TGCATGGCCCCTTAATCAATGCAGTTAATCAGCATGCGCTCATGCACCGCTCTGGAGCTGCAAAGCCCCT
CGCAGCGCTGCTCACCAACACCGCGCACCGCCCCGGCCCAGCCTGCAGCACGCGCTGCAAACAGGAAAGA
AACAAAATATTGCCCAAATGTAGGCAAAGGCATTCGGCTGCCTTGACCTCCGCCGGGCCGGGCCCTGCCT
GACTCAGCTCCTTACTCAGCGCTCGCTTCCTCCCTCCGGCTGCCACCGCCGCAGCGCACACCCTGACAAA
GAGTGGCCCTTAACGGGCTCTGAGGTGCACCCAGCAGTGCACTCAGCAGTCCAAGGGCCGGCCTGGAGGT
TTGCACCGCTACGTGCTGACATTAGCATTGAACTTGGCCCTGGGTAGTGCTGCAGGCCGGGCGGGGTGGG
TGTAGAGAGTGCAGCGCGCGTTGCACCCGGTGCCCCTTCCCCTCCCTTGCATCCCAGCAGGCTGCACCCC
AGCACCAGGCCCGTGCATGCATGCTCCTGGTGTTATTGCAGCCTGGTGCATGCATGCGTCTTGATGGTGC
AGCGCTGTGCATGCATCCTCCTTGGTGTGTAGCAGTCTAGTGCATGCATACCCCTCGGTGTTATTGCTGC
TCTGTGCACGCACGCTCATTGTATCACTTCATCCCAGTGCATGCACTCACACTGGAGCGATTGCTGCTCG
GTGCACGCACACTCATTGTATCACTGCAGCTCAGTGGCTGCACGCACACCGGTGTTATTGCTGCTCGGTG
CGTGCATGCACATCAGTGTCGCTGCAGCTCAGTGCATGCACGCTCATTGCCCATCGCTATCCCTGCCTCT
CCTGCTGGCGCTCCCCGGGAGGTGACTTCAAGGGGACCGCAGGACCACCTCGGGGGTGGGGGGAGGGCTG
CACACGCGGACCCCGCTCCCCCTCCCCAACAAAGCACTGTGGAATCAAAAAGGGGGGAGGGGGGATGGAG
GGGCGCGTCACACCCCCGCCCCACACCCTCACC
